Addgene plasmid #118409: pcDNA3-ExRai-CKAR
Purpose: cpGFP-based excitation-ratiometric biosensor for monitoring Protein Kinase C activity.
Depositing lab: Jin Zhang. Depositing organization: University of California, San Diego (UCSD). Publication: Single-fluorophore biosensors for sensitive and multiplexed detection of signalling activities. Mehta S, Zhang Y, Roth RH, Zhang JF, Mo A, Tenner B, Huganir RL, Zhang J. Nat Cell Biol. 2018 Sep 24. pii: 10.1038/s41556-018-0200-6. doi: 10.1038/s41556-018-0200-6. PubMed 30250062.
Backbone
  Vector backbone: pcDNA3
  Backbone manufacturer: Invitrogen
  Backbone size w/o insert (bp): 5517
  Total vector size (bp): 6753
  Vector type: Mammalian Expression
  Selectable markers: Neomycin (select with G418)
Growth in bacteria
  Bacterial resistance: Ampicillin, 100 μg/mL
  Growth temperature: 37°C
  Growth strain: DH5alpha
  Copy number: High Copy
Gene/Insert
  Gene/Insert name: ExRai-CKAR
  Species: Synthetic
  Insert size (bp): 1236
  Promoter: CMV
  Tag / fusion protein: 6xHIS (N terminal on backbone); T7 tag (gene 10 leader) (N terminal on backbone); Xpress (TM) tag (N terminal on backbone)
  Cloning method: Restriction Enzyme; 5′ cloning site BamHI (not destroyed); 3′ cloning site EcoRI (not destroyed)
  Sequencing primers: 5′ CMV forward; 3′ BGH reverse
Terms and licenses: Academic/Nonprofit Terms; Industry Terms: Not Available to Industry
How to cite: pcDNA3-ExRai-CKAR was a gift from Jin Zhang (Addgene plasmid # 118409 ; http://n2t.net/addgene:118409 ; RRID:Addgene_118409)
