[The description below was written by a language model from this plasmid's Addgene catalogue record, the feature table of its GenBank file and pLannotate feature annotations shown in this document.]
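Description:
pcDNA3-ExRai-CKAR is a mammalian expression plasmid of about 6.75 kb, built on the Invitrogen pcDNA3 backbone. It encodes a genetically encoded, single-fluorophore biosensor for protein kinase C (PKC) activity. In E. coli it is maintained at high copy from a ColE1/pUC-type origin and selected through the β-lactamase (AmpR) gene. An f1 origin is also present. For mammalian cells, a neomycin phosphotransferase cassette driven by the SV40 early promoter/origin and ended by the SV40 poly(A) signal permits G418 selection of stable lines.

The synthetic 1.2 kb insert sits between retained BamHI and EcoRI sites. It is transcribed from the CMV immediate-early enhancer/promoter and terminated by the bovine growth hormone polyadenylation signal. T7 and SP6 promoters flank the cloning region. The open reading frame begins with a backbone-derived N-terminal leader carrying a 6xHis tag, the T7 gene 10 leader tag and the Xpress epitope, which includes an enterokinase site. The sensor follows as a short PKC substrate peptide, a circularly permuted GFP, and an FHA1 phosphoamino-acid-binding domain that the annotation matches to yeast Rad53. In sensors of this design, PKC phosphorylation of the substrate promotes its binding to FHA1. The resulting conformational change is transmitted to the cpGFP chromophore and shifts its excitation spectrum, so activity is read as a ratio of emission at two excitation wavelengths.

The construct is intended for live-cell imaging of PKC signalling dynamics after transfection. Because it uses only one fluorophore, it can be multiplexed with other spectrally distinct reporters. A few minor automated annotations, such as the HIV LTR, capTEV and ble fragments, appear to be partial sequence matches rather than functional elements.
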