LOCUS       pcDNA3-ExRai-CKAR 6753 bp DNA circular 5/23/18
DEFINITION
ACCESSION
VERSION
SOURCE
  ORGANISM
COMMENT     Serial Cloner Genbank Format
COMMENT     SerialCloner_Type=DNA
COMMENT     SerialCloner_Comments=
COMMENT     SerialCloner_Ends=0,0,,0,
FEATURES             Location/Qualifiers
     CDS             1819..2241
                     /label=FHA1
                     /SerialCloner_Color=&h804000
                     /SerialCloner_Show=True
                     /SerialCloner_Protect=True
                     /SerialCloner_Arrow=True
                     /SerialCloner_Desc=note="direct strand
                     translation"translation="KFSQEQIGENIVCRVICTTGQIPIRDLSADISQVLKEKRSIKKVWTFGRNPACDYHLGNISRLSNKHFQILLGEDGNLLLNDISTNGTWLNGQKVEKNSNQLLSQGDEITVGVGVESDILSLVIFINDKFKQCLEQNKVDR"
                     \
     misc_feature    1012..1053
                     /label=PKCsub
                     /SerialCloner_Color=&h999999
                     /SerialCloner_Show=True
                     /SerialCloner_Protect=True
                     /SerialCloner_Arrow=True
                     /SerialCloner_Desc=note="direct strand
                     translation"translation="RFRRFQTLKDKAKA" \
     CDS             1087..1809
                     /label=cpGFP
                     /SerialCloner_Color=&h008000
                     /SerialCloner_Show=True
                     /SerialCloner_Protect=True
                     /SerialCloner_Arrow=True
                     /SerialCloner_Desc=note="direct strand
                     translation"translation="NVYIKADKQKNGIKANFKIRHNIEDGGVQLAYHYQQNTPIGDGPVLLPDNHYLSVQSKLSKDPNEKRDHMVLLEFVTAAGITLGMDELYKGGTGGSMVSKGEELFTGVVPILVELDGDVNGHKFSVSGEGEGDATYGKLTLKFICTTGKLPVPWPTLVTTLTYGVQCFSRYPDHMKQHDFFKSAMPEGYIQERTIFFKDDGNYKTRAEV
                     \
     primer_bind     complement(4592..4612)
                     /label=M13-rev
                     /SerialCloner_Color=&h008B8B
                     /SerialCloner_Show=True
                     /SerialCloner_Protect=False
                     /SerialCloner_Arrow=True
     primer_bind     863..882
                     /label=T7
                     /SerialCloner_Color=&h008B8B
                     /SerialCloner_Show=True
                     /SerialCloner_Protect=False
                     /SerialCloner_Arrow=True
     primer_bind     complement(2306..2323)
                     /label=SP6
                     /SerialCloner_Color=&h008B8B
                     /SerialCloner_Show=True
                     /SerialCloner_Protect=False
                     /SerialCloner_Arrow=True
     rep_origin      complement(4980..5608)
                     /label=ColE1 origin
                     /SerialCloner_Color=&h4682B4
                     /SerialCloner_Show=True
                     /SerialCloner_Protect=False
                     /SerialCloner_Arrow=True
     misc_binding    complement(4618..4640)
                     /label=LacO
                     /SerialCloner_Color=&h6495ED
                     /SerialCloner_Show=True
                     /SerialCloner_Protect=False
                     /SerialCloner_Arrow=True
     CDS             complement(5760..6419)
                     /label=AmpR
                     /SerialCloner_Color=&h8FBC8F
                     /SerialCloner_Show=True
                     /SerialCloner_Protect=False
                     /SerialCloner_Arrow=True
     CDS             3461..4252
                     /label=Kan/neoR
                     /SerialCloner_Color=&h8FBC8F
                     /SerialCloner_Show=True
                     /SerialCloner_Protect=False
                     /SerialCloner_Arrow=True
     Promoter        complement(6659..6687)
                     /label=Amp prom
                     /SerialCloner_Color=&h4682B4
                     /SerialCloner_Show=True
                     /SerialCloner_Protect=False
                     /SerialCloner_Arrow=True
     Promoter        complement(4645..4674)
                     /label=lac
                     /SerialCloner_Color=&h4682B4
                     /SerialCloner_Show=True
                     /SerialCloner_Protect=False
                     /SerialCloner_Arrow=True
     misc_feature    3242..3319
                     /label=SV40 ORI
                     /SerialCloner_Color=&h4682B4
                     /SerialCloner_Show=True
                     /SerialCloner_Protect=False
                     /SerialCloner_Arrow=True
     terminator      2346..2573
                     /label=bGH PA
                     /SerialCloner_Color=&hFF8000
                     /SerialCloner_Show=True
                     /SerialCloner_Protect=False
                     /SerialCloner_Arrow=True
     misc_feature    232..819
                     /label=CMV prom
                     /SerialCloner_Color=&h800080
                     /SerialCloner_Show=True
                     /SerialCloner_Protect=False
                     /SerialCloner_Arrow=True
     CDS             922..939
                     /label=6His
                     /SerialCloner_Color=&h008000
                     /SerialCloner_Show=True
                     /SerialCloner_Protect=False
                     /SerialCloner_Arrow=True
ORIGIN
        1 gacggatcgg gagatctccc gatcccctat ggtcgactct cagtacaatc tgctctgatg
       61 ccgcatagtt aagccagtat ctgctccctg cttgtgtgtt ggaggtcgct gagtagtgcg
      121 cgagcaaaat ttaagctaca acaaggcaag gcttgaccga caattgcatg aagaatctgc
      181 ttagggttag gcgttttgcg ctgcttcgcg atgtacgggc cagatatacg cgttgacatt
      241 gattattgac tagttattaa tagtaatcaa ttacggggtc attagttcat agcccatata
      301 tggagttccg cgttacataa cttacggtaa atggcccgcc tggctgaccg cccaacgacc
      361 cccgcccatt gacgtcaata atgacgtatg ttcccatagt aacgccaata gggactttcc
      421 attgacgtca atgggtggac tatttacggt aaactgccca cttggcagta catcaagtgt
      481 atcatatgcc aagtacgccc cctattgacg tcaatgacgg taaatggccc gcctggcatt
      541 atgcccagta catgacctta tgggactttc ctacttggca gtacatctac gtattagtca
      601 tcgctattac catggtgatg cggttttggc agtacatcaa tgggcgtgga tagcggtttg
      661 actcacgggg atttccaagt ctccacccca ttgacgtcaa tgggagtttg ttttggcacc
      721 aaaatcaacg ggactttcca aaatgtcgta acaactccgc cccattgacg caaatgggcg
      781 gtaggcgtgt acggtgggag gtctatataa gcagagctct ctggctaact agagaaccca
      841 ctgcttactg gcttatcgaa attaatacga ctcactatag ggAGACCCAA GCTTGCGGCC
      901 GCCACCATGG TGCGGGGTTC TCATCATCAT CATCATCATG GTATGGCTAG CATGACTGGT
      961 GGACAGCAAA TGGGTCGGGA TCTGTACGAC GATGACGATA AggatcccAT GCGATTCAGA
     1021 AGATTCCAGA CGTTGAAGGA CAAGGCTAAG GCTGGCGGCA CCGGCGGCAG Cgagctcagc
     1081 gcgatcAACG TCTATATCAa GGCCGACAAG CAGAAGAACG GCATCAAGGC GAACTTCAAG
     1141 ATCCGCCACA ACATCGAGGA CGGCGGCGTG CAGCTCGCCT ACCACTACCA GCAGAACACC
     1201 CCCATCGGCG ACGGCCCCGT GCTGCTGCCC GACAACCACT ACCTGAGCgt gCAGTCCAAA
     1261 CTTTCGAAAG ACCCCAACGA GAAGCGCGAT CACATGGTCC TGCTGGAGTT CGTGACCGCC
     1321 GCCGGGATCA CTCTCGGCAT GGACGAGCTG TACAAGGGCG GTACCGGAGG GAGCATGGTG
     1381 AGCAAGGGCG AGGAGCTGTT CACCGGGGTG GTGCCCATCC TGGTCGAGCT GGACGGCGAC
     1441 GTAAACGGCC ACAAGTTCAG CGTGTCCGGC GAGGGTGAGG GCGATGCCAC CTACGGCAAG
     1501 CTGACCCTGA AGTTCATCTG CACCACCGGC AAGCTGCCCG TGCCCTGGCC CACCCTCGTG
     1561 ACCACCCTGA CCTACGGCGT GCAGTGCTTC AGCCGCTACC CCGACCACAT GAAGCAGCAC
     1621 GACTTCTTCA AGTCCGCCAT GCCCGAAGGC TACATCCAGG AGCGCACCAT CTTCTTCAAG
     1681 GACGACGGCA ACTACAAGAC CCGCGCCGAG GTGAAGTTCG AGGGCGACAC CCTGGTGAAC
     1741 CGCATCGAGC TGAAGGGCAT CGACTTCAAG GAGGACGGCA ACATCCTGGG GCACAAGCTG
     1801 GAGTACAACa gcatgcataa gttttctcaa gaacagatcg gcgaaaacat tgtgtgcagg
     1861 gtcatttgta ccacgggtca aattcccatc cgagatttgt cagctgatat ttcacaagtg
     1921 cttaaggaaa aacgatccat aaagaaagtt tggacatttg gtagaaaccc agcctgtgac
     1981 tatcatttag gaaacatttc aagactgtca aataagcatt tccaaatact actaggagaa
     2041 gacggtaacc ttttattgaa tgacatttcc actaatggga cctggttaaa tgggcaaaaa
     2101 gtcgagaaga acagcaatca gttactgtct caaggtgatg aaataaccgt tggtgtaggc
     2161 gtggaatcag atattttatc tctggtcatt ttcataaacg acaaatttaa gcagtgcctc
     2221 gagcagaaca aagttgatcg cTAGgaattc TGCAGATATC CATCACACTG GCGGCCGCTC
     2281 GAGCATGCAT CTAGAGGGCC CTATTctata gtgtcaccta aatgctagag ctcgctgatc
     2341 agcctcgact gtgccttcta gttgccagcc atctgttgtt tgcccctccc ccgtgccttc
     2401 cttgaccctg gaaggtgcca ctcccactgt cctttcctaa taaaatgagg aaattgcatc
     2461 gcattgtctg agtaggtgtc attctattct ggggggtggg gtggggcagg acagcaaggg
     2521 ggaggattgg gaagacaata gcaggcatgc tggggatgcg gtgggctcta tggcttctga
     2581 ggcggaaaga accagctggg gctctagggg gtatccccnn nnnnnnnnnn nnnnnnnnnn
     2641 nnnnnnnnnn nnnnnnnnnn nnnnnnnnnn nnnnnnnnnn nnnnnnnnnn nnnnnnnnnn
     2701 nnnnnnnnnn nnnnnnnnnn nnnnnnnnnn nnnnnnnnnn nncgccggct ttccccgtca
     2761 agctctaaat cggggcannn nnnnnnnnnn nnnnnnnnnn nnnnnnnnnn nnnnnnnnnn
     2821 nnnnnnnnnn nnnnannnnn nnnnnnnnnn nnnnnnnnnn nnnnnnnnnn nnnnnnnnnn
     2881 nnnncctttg acgttggagt ccacgttctt taatagtgga ctcttgttcc aaactggaac
     2941 aacactcaac cctatctcgg tctattcttt tgatttataa gggattttgg ggatttcggc
     3001 ctattggtta aaaaatgagc tgatttaaca aaaatttaac gcgaattaat tctgtggaat
     3061 gtgtgtcagt tagggtgtgg aaagtcccca ggctccccag gcaggcagaa gtatgcaaag
     3121 catgcatctc aattagtcag caaccaggtg tggaaagtcc ccaggctccc cagcaggcag
     3181 aagtatgcaa agcatgcatc tcaattagtc agcaaccata gtcccgcccc taactccgcc
     3241 catcccgccc ctaactccgc ccagttccgc ccattctccg ccccatggct gactaatttt
     3301 ttttatttat gcagaggccg aggccgcctc tgcctctgag ctattccaga agtagtgagg
     3361 aggctttttt ggaggcctag gcttttgcaa aaagctcccg ggagcttgta tatccatttt
     3421 cggatctgat caagagacag gatgaggatc gtttcgcatg attgaacaag atggattgca
     3481 cgcaggttct ccggccgctt gggtggagag gctattcggc tatgactggg cacaacagac
     3541 aatcggctgc tctgatgccg ccgtgttccg gctgtcagcg caggggcgcc cggttctttt
     3601 tgtcaagacc gacctgtccg gtgccctgaa tgaactgcag gacgaggcag cgcggctatc
     3661 gtggctggcc acgacgggcg ttccttgcgc agctgtgctc gacgttgtca ctgaagcggg
     3721 aagggactgg ctgctattgg gcgaagtgcc ggggcaggat ctcctgtcat ctcaccttgc
     3781 tcctgccgag aaagtatcca tcatggctga tgcaatgcgg cggctgcata cgcttgatcc
     3841 ggctacctgc ccattcgacc accaagcgaa acatcgcatc gagcgagcac gtactcggat
     3901 ggaagccggt cttgtcgatc aggatgatct ggacgaagag catcaggggc tcgcgccagc
     3961 cgaactgttc gccaggctca aggcgcgcat gcccgacggc gaggatctcg tcgtgaccca
     4021 tggcgatgcc tgcttgccga atatcatggt ggaaaatggc cgcttttctg gattcatcga
     4081 ctgtggccgg ctgggtgtgg cggaccgcta tcaggacata gcgttggcta cccgtgatat
     4141 tgctgaagag cttggcggcg aatgggctga ccgcttcctc gtgctttacg gtatcgccgc
     4201 tcccgattcg cagcgcatcg ccttctatcg ccttcttgac gagttcttct gagcgggact
     4261 ctggggttcg aaatgaccga ccaagcgacg cccaacctgc catcacgaga tttcgattcc
     4321 accgccgcct tctatgaaag gttgggcttc ggaatcgttt tccgggacgc cggctggatg
     4381 atcctccagc gcggggatct catgctggag ttcttcgccc accccaactt gtttattgca
     4441 gcttataatg gttacaaata aagcaatagc atcacaaatt tcacaaataa agcatttttt
     4501 tcactgcatt ctagttgtgg tttgtccaaa ctcatcaatg tatcttatca tgtctgtata
     4561 ccgtcgacct ctagctagag cttggcgtaa tcatggtcat agctgtttcc tgtgtgaaat
     4621 tgttatccgc tcacaattcc acacaacata cgagccggaa gcataaagtg taaagcctgg
     4681 ggtgcctaat gagtgagcta actcacatta attgcgttgc gctcactgcc cgctttccag
     4741 tcgggaaacc tgtcgtgcca gctgcattaa tgaatcggcc aacgcgcggg gagaggcggt
     4801 ttgcgtattg ggcgctcttc cgcttcctcg ctcactgact cgctgcgctc ggtcgttcgg
     4861 ctgcggcgag cggtatcagc tcactcaaag gcggtaatac ggttatccac agaatcaggg
     4921 gataacgcag gaaagaacat gtgagcaaaa ggccagcaaa aggccaggaa ccgtaaaaag
     4981 gccgcgttgc tggcgttttt ccataggctc cgcccccctg acgagcatca caaaaatcga
     5041 cgctcaagtc agaggtggcg aaacccgaca ggactataaa gataccaggc gtttccccct
     5101 ggaagctccc tcgtgcgctc tcctgttccg accctgccgc ttaccggata cctgtccgcc
     5161 tttctccctt cgggaagcgt ggcgctttct caatgctcac gctgtaggta tctcagttcg
     5221 gtgtaggtcg ttcgctccaa gctgggctgt gtgcacgaac cccccgttca gcccgaccgc
     5281 tgcgccttat ccggtaacta tcgtcttgag tccaacccgg taagacacga cttatcgcca
     5341 ctggcagcag ccactggtaa caggattagc agagcgaggt atgtaggcgg tgctacagag
     5401 ttcttgaagt ggtggcctaa ctacggctac actagaagga cagtatttgg tatctgcgct
     5461 ctgctgaagc cagttacctt cggaaaaaga gttggtagct cttgatccgg caaacaaacc
     5521 accgctggta gcggtggttt ttttgtttgc aagcagcaga ttacgcgcag aaaaaaagga
     5581 tctcaagaag atcctttgat cttttctacg gggtctgacg ctcagtggaa cgaaaactca
     5641 cgttaaggga ttttggtcat gagattatca aaaaggatct tcacctagat ccttttaaat
     5701 taaaaatgaa gttttaaatc aatctaaagt atatatgagt aaacttggtc tgacagttac
     5761 caatgcttaa tcagtgaggc acctatctca gcgatctgtc tatttcgttc atccatagtt
     5821 gcctgactcc ccgtcgtgta gataactacg atacgggagg gcttaccatc tggccccagt
     5881 gctgcaatga taccgcgaga cccacgctca ccggctccag atttatcagc aataaaccag
     5941 ccagccggaa gggccgagcg cagaagtggt cctgcaactt tatccgcctc catccagtct
     6001 attaattgtt gccgggaagc tagagtaagt agttcgccag ttaatagttt gcgcaacgtt
     6061 gttgccattg ctacaggcat cgtggtgtca cgctcgtcgt ttggtatggc ttcattcagc
     6121 tccggttccc aacgatcaag gcgagttaca tgatccccca tgttgtgcaa aaaagcggtt
     6181 agctccttcg gtcctccgat cgttgtcaga agtaagttgg ccgcagtgtt atcactcatg
     6241 gttatggcag cactgcataa ttctcttact gtcatgccat ccgtaagatg cttttctgtg
     6301 actggtgagt actcaaccaa gtcattctga gaatagtgta tgcggcgacc gagttgctct
     6361 tgcccggcgt caatacggga taataccgcg ccacatagca gaactttaaa agtgctcatc
     6421 attggaaaac gttcttcggg gcgaaaactc tcaaggatct taccgctgtt gagatccagt
     6481 tcgatgtaac ccactcgtgc acccaactga tcttcagcat cttttacttt caccagcgtt
     6541 tctgggtgag caaaaacagg aaggcaaaat gccgcaaaaa agggaataag ggcgacacgg
     6601 aaatgttgaa tactcatact cttccttttt caatattatt gaagcattta tcagggttat
     6661 tgtctcatga gcggatacat atttgaatgt atttagaaaa ataaacaaat aggggttccg
     6721 cgcacatttc cccgaaaagt gccacctgac gtc
//
