Features (pLannotate 1.2.2; 25 found; start..end, strand, type, name):
     28..80      -  misc_feature   bom (fragment): basis of mobility region from pBR322
    235..614     +  enhancer       CMV enhancer: human cytomegalovirus immediate early enhancer
    615..818     +  promoter       CMV promoter: human cytomegalovirus (CMV) immediate early promoter
    814..847     +  LTR            5' LTR (truncated) (fragment): truncated 5' long terminal repeat (LTR) from HIV-1
    863..881     +  promoter       T7 promoter: promoter for bacteriophage T7 RNA polymerase
    922..942     +  CDS            capTEV™ (fragment): composite tag for in vivo biotinylation, TEV protease cleavage, and 6xHis tagging
    943..975     +  CDS            T7 tag (gene 10 leader): leader peptide from bacteriophage T7 gene 10 promotes efficient translation in E. coli
    979..1002    +  CDS            Xpress™ tag: Xpress™ epitope tag, including an enterokinase recognition and cleavage site
   1087..1809    +  CDS            cEGFP: cEGFP is a basic (constitutively fluorescent) green fluorescent protein published in 2008, derived from Aequorea victoria.
   1819..2241    +  CDS            RAD53 (fragment): RAD53_YEAST - Also known as MEC2, SAD1, SPK1. Experimental evidence at protein level: Swiss-Prot protein existence level 1. Controls S-phase checkpoint as well as G1 and G2 DNA damage checkpoints. Phosphorylates proteins on serine, threonine, and tyrosine. Prevents entry into anaphase and mitotic exit after DNA damage via regulation of the Polo kinase CDC5. Seems to be involved in the phosphorylation of RPH1. From Saccharomyces cerevisiae (strain ATCC 204508 / S288c) (Baker's yeast).
   2305..2323    -  promoter       SP6 promoter: promoter for bacteriophage SP6 RNA polymerase
   2349..2573    +  polyA_signal   bGH poly(A) signal: bovine growth hormone polyadenylation signal
   2577..2598    +  promoter       SV40 promoter (fragment): SV40 enhancer and early promoter
   2619..3047    +  rep_origin     f1 ori (sequence partly withheld): f1 bacteriophage origin of replication; arrow indicates direction of (+) strand synthesis
   3061..3390    +  promoter       SV40 promoter: SV40 enhancer and early promoter
   3457..4248    +  CDS            neo: KKA2_KLEPN - Also known as kan, nptII. Experimental evidence at protein level: Swiss-Prot protein existence level 1. Resistance to kanamycin, neomycin, paromomycin, ribostamycin, butirosin and gentamicin B. From Klebsiella pneumoniae.
   4272..4430    +  CDS            ble (fragment): BLE_KLEPN - Experimental evidence at protein level: Swiss-Prot protein existence level 1. Binding protein with a strong affinity to the bleomycin family of antibiotics. Binds to CL990; an antimitotic-antibiotic compound. From Klebsiella pneumoniae.
   4425..4546    +  polyA_signal   SV40 poly(A) signal: SV40 polyadenylation signal
   4619..4635    -  protein_bind   lac operator: The lac repressor binds to the lac operator to inhibit transcription in E. coli. This inhibition can be relieved by adding lactose or isopropyl-β-D-thiogalactopyranoside (IPTG). lac repressor encoded by lacI
   4643..4673    -  promoter       lac promoter: promoter for the E. coli lac operon
   4688..4709    -  protein_bind   CAP binding site: CAP binding activates transcription in the presence of cAMP. E. coli catabolite activator protein
   4722..4814    -  CDS            lacI (fragment): lac repressor; lacI; The lac repressor binds to the lac operator to inhibit transcription in E. coli. This inhibition can be relieved by adding lactose or isopropyl-β-D-thiogalactopyranoside (IPTG).
   4997..5585    -  rep_origin     ori: high-copy-number ColE1/pMB1/pBR322/pUC origin of replication
   5756..6616    -  CDS            AmpR: β-lactamase; bla; confers resistance to ampicillin, carbenicillin, and related antibiotics
   6617..6721    -  promoter       AmpR promoter: bla
>Addgene plasmid #118409 | pcDNA3-ExRai-CKAR | addgene full sequence | sequence record 243085 | Addgene NGS Result
GACGGATCGGGAGATCTCCCGATCCCCTATGGTGCACTCTCAGTACAATCTGCTCTGATGCCGCATAGTT
AAGCCAGTATCTGCTCCCTGCTTGTGTGTTGGAGGTCGCTGAGTAGTGCGCGAGCAAAATTTAAGCTACA
ACAAGGCAAGGCTTGACCGACAATTGCATGAAGAATCTGCTTAGGGTTAGGCGTTTTGCGCTGCTTCGCG
ATGTACGGGCCAGATATACGCGTTGACATTGATTATTGACTAGTTATTAATAGTAATCAATTACGGGGTC
ATTAGTTCATAGCCCATATATGGAGTTCCGCGTTACATAACTTACGGTAAATGGCCCGCCTGGCTGACCG
CCCAACGACCCCCGCCCATTGACGTCAATAATGACGTATGTTCCCATAGTAACGCCAATAGGGACTTTCC
ATTGACGTCAATGGGTGGAGTATTTACGGTAAACTGCCCACTTGGCAGTACATCAAGTGTATCATATGCC
AAGTACGCCCCCTATTGACGTCAATGACGGTAAATGGCCCGCCTGGCATTATGCCCAGTACATGACCTTA
TGGGACTTTCCTACTTGGCAGTACATCTACGTATTAGTCATCGCTATTACCATGGTGATGCGGTTTTGGC
AGTACATCAATGGGCGTGGATAGCGGTTTGACTCACGGGGATTTCCAAGTCTCCACCCCATTGACGTCAA
TGGGAGTTTGTTTTGGCACCAAAATCAACGGGACTTTCCAAAATGTCGTAACAACTCCGCCCCATTGACG
CAAATGGGCGGTAGGCGTGTACGGTGGGAGGTCTATATAAGCAGAGCTCTCTGGCTAACTAGAGAACCCA
CTGCTTACTGGCTTATCGAAATTAATACGACTCACTATAGGGAGACCCAAGCTTGCGGCCGCCACCATGG
TGCGGGGTTCTCATCATCATCATCATCATGGTATGGCTAGCATGACTGGTGGACAGCAAATGGGTCGGGA
TCTGTACGACGATGACGATAAGGATCCCATGCGATTCAGAAGATTCCAGACGTTGAAGGACAAGGCTAAG
GCTGGCGGCACCGGCGGCAGCGAGCTCAGCGCGATCAACGTCTATATCAAGGCCGACAAGCAGAAGAACG
GCATCAAGGCGAACTTCAAGATCCGCCACAACATCGAGGACGGCGGCGTGCAGCTCGCCTACCACTACCA
GCAGAACACCCCCATCGGCGACGGCCCCGTGCTGCTGCCCGACAACCACTACCTGAGCGTGCAGTCCAAA
CTTTCGAAAGACCCCAACGAGAAGCGCGATCACATGGTCCTGCTGGAGTTCGTGACCGCCGCCGGGATCA
CTCTCGGCATGGACGAGCTGTACAAGGGCGGTACCGGAGGGAGCATGGTGAGCAAGGGCGAGGAGCTGTT
CACCGGGGTGGTGCCCATCCTGGTCGAGCTGGACGGCGACGTAAACGGCCACAAGTTCAGCGTGTCCGGC
GAGGGTGAGGGCGATGCCACCTACGGCAAGCTGACCCTGAAGTTCATCTGCACCACCGGCAAGCTGCCCG
TGCCCTGGCCCACCCTCGTGACCACCCTGACCTACGGCGTGCAGTGCTTCAGCCGCTACCCCGACCACAT
GAAGCAGCACGACTTCTTCAAGTCCGCCATGCCCGAAGGCTACATCCAGGAGCGCACCATCTTCTTCAAG
GACGACGGCAACTACAAGACCCGCGCCGAGGTGAAGTTCGAGGGCGACACCCTGGTGAACCGCATCGAGC
TGAAGGGCATCGACTTCAAGGAGGACGGCAACATCCTGGGGCACAAGCTGGAGTACAACAGCATGCATAA
GTTTTCTCAAGAACAGATCGGCGAAAACATTGTGTGCAGGGTCATTTGTACCACGGGTCAAATTCCCATC
CGAGATTTGTCAGCTGATATTTCACAAGTGCTTAAGGAAAAACGATCCATAAAGAAAGTTTGGACATTTG
GTAGAAACCCAGCCTGTGACTATCATTTAGGAAACATTTCAAGACTGTCAAATAAGCATTTCCAAATACT
ACTAGGAGAAGACGGTAACCTTTTATTGAATGACATTTCCACTAATGGGACCTGGTTAAATGGGCAAAAA
GTCGAGAAGAACAGCAATCAGTTACTGTCTCAAGGTGATGAAATAACCGTTGGTGTAGGCGTGGAATCAG
ATATTTTATCTCTGGTCATTTTCATAAACGACAAATTTAAGCAGTGCCTCGAGCAGAACAAAGTTGATCG
CTAAGAATTCTGCAGATATCCATCACACTGGCGGCCGCTCGAGCATGCATCTAGAGGGCCCTATTCTATA
GTGTCACCTAAATGCTAGAGCTCGCTGATCAGCCTCGACTGTGCCTTCTAGTTGCCAGCCATCTGTTGTT
TGCCCCTCCCCCGTGCCTTCCTTGACCCTGGAAGGTGCCACTCCCACTGTCCTTTCCTAATAAAATGAGG
AAATTGCATCGCATTGTCTGAGTAGGTGTCATTCTATTCTGGGGGGTGGGGTGGGGCAGGACAGCAAGGG
GGAGGATTGGGAAGACAATAGCAGGCATGCTGGGGATGCGGTGGGCTCTATGGCTTCTGAGGCGGAAAGA
ACCAGCTGGGGCTCTAGGGGGTATCCCC
[124 nt withheld, positions 2619-2742]
C
[91 nt withheld, positions 2744-2834]
A
[49 nt withheld, positions 2836-2884]
CCTTTGACGTTGGAGTCCACGTTCTTTAATAGTGGACTCTTGTTCCAAACTGGAACAACACTCAACCCTA
TCTCGGTCTATTCTTTTGATTTATAAGGGATTTTGCCGATTTCGGCCTATTGGTTAAAAAATGAGCTGAT
TTAACAAAAATTTAACGCGAATTAATTCTGTGGAATGTGTGTCAGTTAGGGTGTGGAAAGTCCCCAGGCT
CCCCAGCAGGCAGAAGTATGCAAAGCATGCATCTCAATTAGTCAGCAACCAGGTGTGGAAAGTCCCCAGG
CTCCCCAGCAGGCAGAAGTATGCAAAGCATGCATCTCAATTAGTCAGCAACCATAGTCCCGCCCCTAACT
CCGCCCATCCCGCCCCTAACTCCGCCCAGTTCCGCCCATTCTCCGCCCCATGGCTGACTAATTTTTTTTA
TTTATGCAGAGGCCGAGGCCGCCTCTGCCTCTGAGCTATTCCAGAAGTAGTGAGGAGGCTTTTTTGGAGG
CCTAGGCTTTTGCAAAAAGCTCCCGGGAGCTTGTATATCCATTTTCGGATCTGATCAAGAGACAGGATGA
GGATCGTTTCGCATGATTGAACAAGATGGATTGCACGCAGGTTCTCCGGCCGCTTGGGTGGAGAGGCTAT
TCGGCTATGACTGGGCACAACAGACAATCGGCTGCTCTGATGCCGCCGTGTTCCGGCTGTCAGCGCAGGG
GCGCCCGGTTCTTTTTGTCAAGACCGACCTGTCCGGTGCCCTGAATGAACTGCAGGACGAGGCAGCGCGG
CTATCGTGGCTGGCCACGACGGGCGTTCCTTGCGCAGCTGTGCTCGACGTTGTCACTGAAGCGGGAAGGG
ACTGGCTGCTATTGGGCGAAGTGCCGGGGCAGGATCTCCTGTCATCTCACCTTGCTCCTGCCGAGAAAGT
ATCCATCATGGCTGATGCAATGCGGCGGCTGCATACGCTTGATCCGGCTACCTGCCCATTCGACCACCAA
GCGAAACATCGCATCGAGCGAGCACGTACTCGGATGGAAGCCGGTCTTGTCGATCAGGATGATCTGGACG
AAGAGCATCAGGGGCTCGCGCCAGCCGAACTGTTCGCCAGGCTCAAGGCGCGCATGCCCGACGGCGAGGA
TCTCGTCGTGACCCATGGCGATGCCTGCTTGCCGAATATCATGGTGGAAAATGGCCGCTTTTCTGGATTC
ATCGACTGTGGCCGGCTGGGTGTGGCGGACCGCTATCAGGACATAGCGTTGGCTACCCGTGATATTGCTG
AAGAGCTTGGCGGCGAATGGGCTGACCGCTTCCTCGTGCTTTACGGTATCGCCGCTCCCGATTCGCAGCG
CATCGCCTTCTATCGCCTTCTTGACGAGTTCTTCTGAGCGGGACTCTGGGGTTCGAAATGACCGACCAAG
CGACGCCCAACCTGCCATCACGAGATTTCGATTCCACCGCCGCCTTCTATGAAAGGTTGGGCTTCGGAAT
CGTTTTCCGGGACGCCGGCTGGATGATCCTCCAGCGCGGGGATCTCATGCTGGAGTTCTTCGCCCACCCC
AACTTGTTTATTGCAGCTTATAATGGTTACAAATAAAGCAATAGCATCACAAATTTCACAAATAAAGCAT
TTTTTTCACTGCATTCTAGTTGTGGTTTGTCCAAACTCATCAATGTATCTTATCATGTCTGTATACCGTC
GACCTCTAGCTAGAGCTTGGCGTAATCATGGTCATAGCTGTTTCCTGTGTGAAATTGTTATCCGCTCACA
ATTCCACACAACATACGAGCCGGAAGCATAAAGTGTAAAGCCTGGGGTGCCTAATGAGTGAGCTAACTCA
CATTAATTGCGTTGCGCTCACTGCCCGCTTTCCAGTCGGGAAACCTGTCGTGCCAGCTGCATTAATGAAT
CGGCCAACGCGCGGGGAGAGGCGGTTTGCGTATTGGGCGCTCTTCCGCTTCCTCGCTCACTGACTCGCTG
CGCTCGGTCGTTCGGCTGCGGCGAGCGGTATCAGCTCACTCAAAGGCGGTAATACGGTTATCCACAGAAT
CAGGGGATAACGCAGGAAAGAACATGTGAGCAAAAGGCCAGCAAAAGGCCAGGAACCGTAAAAAGGCCGC
GTTGCTGGCGTTTTTCCATAGGCTCCGCCCCCCTGACGAGCATCACAAAAATCGACGCTCAAGTCAGAGG
TGGCGAAACCCGACAGGACTATAAAGATACCAGGCGTTTCCCCCTGGAAGCTCCCTCGTGCGCTCTCCTG
TTCCGACCCTGCCGCTTACCGGATACCTGTCCGCCTTTCTCCCTTCGGGAAGCGTGGCGCTTTCTCATAG
CTCACGCTGTAGGTATCTCAGTTCGGTGTAGGTCGTTCGCTCCAAGCTGGGCTGTGTGCACGAACCCCCC
GTTCAGCCCGACCGCTGCGCCTTATCCGGTAACTATCGTCTTGAGTCCAACCCGGTAAGACACGACTTAT
CGCCACTGGCAGCAGCCACTGGTAACAGGATTAGCARAGCGAGGTATGTAGGCGGTGCTACAGAGTTCTT
GAAGTGGTGGCCTAACTACGGCTACACTAGAAGAACAGTATTTGGTATCTGCGCTCTGCTGAAGCCAGTT
ACCTTCGGAAAAAGAGTTGGTAGCTCTTGATCCGGCAAACAAACCACCGCTGGTAGCGGTGGTTTTTTTG
TTTGCAAGCAGCAGATTACGCGCAGAAAAAAAGGATCTCAAGAAGATCCTTTGATCTTTTCTACGGGGTC
TGACGCTCAGTGGAACGAAAACTCACGTTAAGGGATTTTGGTCATGAGATTATCAAAAAGGATCTTCACC
TAGATCCTTTTAAATTAAAAATGAAGTTTTAAATCAATCTAAAGTATATATGAGTAAACTTGGTCTGACA
GTTACCAATGCTTAATCAGTGAGGCACCTATCTCAGCGATCTGTCTATTTCGTTCATCCATAGTTGCCTG
ACTCCCCGTCGTGTAGATAACTACGATACGGGAGGGCTTACCATCTGGCCCCAGTGCTGCAATGATACCG
CGAGACCCACGCTCACCGGCTCCAGATTTATCAGCAATAAACCAGCCAGCCGGAAGGGCCGAGCGCAGAA
GTGGTCCTGCAACTTTATCCGCCTCCATCCAGTCTATTAATTGTTGCCGGGAAGCTAGAGTAAGTAGTTC
GCCAGTTAATAGTTTGCGCAACGTTGTTGCCATTGCTACAGGCATCGTGGTGTCACGCTCGTCGTTTGGT
ATGGCTTCATTCAGCTCCGGTTCCCAACGATCAAGGCGAGTTACATGATCCCCCATGTTGTGCAAAAAAG
CGGTTAGCTCCTTCGGTCCTCCGATCGTTGTCAGAAGTAAGTTGGCCGCAGTGTTATCACTCATGGTTAT
GGCAGCACTGCATAATTCTCTTACTGTCATGCCATCCGTAAGATGCTTTTCTGTGACTGGTGAGTACTCA
ACCAAGTCATTCTGAGAATAGTGTATGCGGCGACCGAGTTGCTCTTGCCCGGCGTCAATACGGGATAATA
CCGCGCCACATAGCAGAACTTTAAAAGTGCTCATCATTGGAAAACGTTCTTCGGGGCGAAAACTCTCAAG
GATCTTACCGCTGTTGAGATCCAGTTCGATGTAACCCACTCGTGCACCCAACTGATCTTCAGCATCTTTT
ACTTTCACCAGCGTTTCTGGGTGAGCAAAAACAGGAAGGCAAAATGCCGCAAAAAAGGGAATAAGGGCGA
CACGGAAATGTTGAATACTCATACTCTTCCTTTTTCAATATTATTGAAGCATTTATCAGGGTTATTGTCT
CATGAGCGGATACATATTTGAATGTATTTAGAAAAATAAACAAATAGGGGTTCCGCGCACATTTCCCCGA
AAAGTGCCACCTGACGTC
